Addgene plasmid #180706: pMYT053
Purpose: (Empty Backbone) Assembly cassette with ConL7 and ConR8 connectors to be used in the Dueber YTK and Ellis MYT systems
Depositing lab: Tom Ellis. Depositing organization: Imperial College London. Publication: A Multiplex MoClo Toolkit for Extensive and Flexible Engineering of Saccharomyces cerevisiae. Shaw WM, Khalil AS, Ellis T. ACS Synth Biol. 2023 Nov 6. doi: 10.1021/acssynbio.3c00423. PubMed 37930278.
Backbone
  Vector backbone: pYTK095
  Backbone manufacturer: John Dueber
  Vector type: Synthetic Biology
Growth in bacteria
  Bacterial resistance: Ampicillin, 100 μg/mL
  Growth temperature: 37°C
  Growth strain: DH5alpha
  Copy number: High Copy
Gene/Insert
  Gene/Insert name: None
Terms and licenses: Academic/Nonprofit Terms; Industry Terms: Not Available to Industry
Depositor comments: GFP expression in E. coli. Plasmid yields may drop after multiple passages or delayed miniprepping after the culture has saturated. We suggest streaking onto solid media to pick fresh colonies every time.
How to cite: pMYT053 was a gift from Tom Ellis (Addgene plasmid # 180706 ; http://n2t.net/addgene:180706 ; RRID:Addgene_180706)
