[The description below was written by a language model from this plasmid's Addgene catalogue record and pLannotate feature annotations shown in this document.]
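Description:
pMYT053 is an empty assembly cassette vector for hierarchical Golden Gate (MoClo) cloning in yeast synthetic biology, built on the pYTK095 backbone and intended for use with the Dueber Yeast Toolkit (YTK) and the Ellis Multiplex Yeast Toolkit (MYT). It carries no gene of interest. Its defining feature, according to the record, is a pair of assembly connectors, ConL7 on the left and ConR8 on the right. In these toolkits, connectors flank a transcriptional unit and set its position when several cassettes are joined in order into a multigene construct. The connectors are not annotated in the feature table, so their exact positions are not given there.

The roughly 3.3 kb plasmid is a purely bacterial propagation vector as annotated. It has a high-copy ColE1/pUC-type origin of replication and a bla (AmpR) gene under its own promoter for ampicillin selection in E. coli. No yeast origin, yeast marker or integration homology is annotated. The remaining payload is a superfolder GFP coding sequence followed by the rrnB T1 and T7Te transcription terminators. The depositor notes that GFP is expressed in E. coli, although the promoter driving it is not annotated. In YTK-style vectors such a GFP cassette usually serves as a dropout marker: correct assembly replaces it with the incoming parts, so successful clones are non-fluorescent while uncut or religated vector gives green colonies. The record does not state this role explicitly. The depositor also cautions that plasmid yield can decline with repeated passaging or prolonged saturation of cultures.
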