Features (pLannotate 1.2.2; 6 found; start..end, strand, type, name):
    936..1524    -  rep_origin     ori: high-copy-number ColE1/pMB1/pBR322/pUC origin of replication
   1627..1731    +  promoter       AmpR promoter: bla
   1732..2592    +  CDS            AmpR: β-lactamase; bla; confers resistance to ampicillin, carbenicillin, and related antibiotics
   2908..2935    -  terminator     T7Te terminator: phage T7 early transcription terminator
   2951..3022    -  terminator     rrnB T1 terminator: transcription terminator T1 from the E. coli rrnB gene
   3034..455     -  CDS            superfolder GFP (across the origin): GFP variant that folds robustly even when fused to poorly folded proteins (Pédelacq et al., 2006)
>Addgene plasmid #180706 | pMYT053 | addgene full sequence | sequence record 369609 | Addgene NGS Result
ATGTAAACATTGTGGCTGTTAAAATTGTATTCCAGCTTATGGCCCAGGATATTGCCGTCCTCTTTAAAGT
CAATGCCTTTCAGCTCAATGCGGTTTACCAGGGTATCGCCTTCAAATTTCACTTCCGCACGCGTTTTGTA
CGTGCCGTCATCCTTAAAGGAAATCGTGCGTTCCTGCACATAGCCTTCCGGCATGGCGGACTTGAAGAAG
TCATGCTGCTTCATATGGTCCGGATAACGAGCAAAGCACTGAACACCATAAGTCAGCGTCGTTACCAGAG
TCGGCCAAGGAACCGGCAGTTTACCAGTAGTACAGATGAACTTCAGCGTCAGTTTACCATTAGTTGCGTC
ACCTTCACCCTCGCCACGCACGGAAAACTTATGACCGTTGACATCACCATCCAGTTCCACCAGAATAGGG
ACGACACCAGTGAACAGTTCTTCGCCTTTACGCATCTAGTATTTCTCCTCTTTCTCTAGTAGCTAAGATC
CGAACCTGCCGTTTCTTGAGTTGCCGCGATGTTAAGAAAACATTCATAAATTAAATGTGAATTGCCGCAC
ACATTATTAAATAAGATTTACAAAATGTTCAAAATGACGCATGAAATCACGTTTCACTTTCGGTCTCACG
TTTCGTTGAGACGGAAGTCTAGAACACGAATTCAGCACCTTTCCCACGTAAACGCGCTCGTCAACTGTAG
ACCCGAAAATCGTATCTGTGAGGAACGCCGTGCGAACCCTTTACCGAGAGGTGGAGCGAGTAGTATCCCG
TCCGTAGAATCTGGTGCTTCCCTGAACTGCGTGAAATAGTCAACAGCCGACAATAACTGCGGCCGCACGG
TTATCCACAGAATCAGGGGATAACGCAGGAAAGAACATGTGAGCAAAAGGCCAGCAAAAGGCCAGGAACC
GTAAAAAGGCCGCGTTGCTGGCGTTTTTCCATAGGCTCCGCCCCCCTGACGAGCATCACAAAAATCGACG
CTCAAGTCAGAGGTGGCGAAACCCGACAGGACTATAAAGATACCAGGCGTTTCCCCCTGGAAGCTCCCTC
GTGCGCTCTCCTGTTCCGACCCTGCCGCTTACCGGATACCTGTCCGCCTTTCTCCCTTCGGGAAGCGTGG
CGCTTTCTCATAGCTCACGCTGTAGGTATCTCAGTTCGGTGTAGGTCGTTCGCTCCAAGCTGGGCTGTGT
GCACGAACCCCCCGTTCAGCCCGACCGCTGCGCCTTATCCGGTAACTATCGTCTTGAGTCCAACCCGGTA
AGACACGACTTATCGCCACTGGCAGCAGCCACTGGTAACAGGATTAGCAGAGCGAGGTATGTAGGCGGTG
CTACAGAGTTCTTGAAGTGGTGGCCTAACTACGGCTACACTAGAAGAACAGTATTTGGTATCTGCGCTCT
GCTGAAGCCAGTTACCTTCGGAAAAAGAGTTGGTAGCTCTTGATCCGGCAAACAAACCACCGCTGGTAGC
GGTGGTTTTTTTGTTTGCAAGCAGCAGATTACGCGCAGAAAAAAAGGATCTCAAGAAGATCCTTTGATCT
TTTCTACGGGGTCTGACGCTCAGTGGAACGAAAACTCACGTTAAGGGATTTTGGTCATGACAGGTGGCAC
TTTTCGGGGAAATGTGCGCGGAACCCCTATTTGTTTATTTTTCTAAATACATTCAAATATGTATCCGCTC
ATGAGACAATAACCCTGATAAATGCTTCAATAATATTGAAAAAGGAAGAGTATGAGTATTCAACATTTCC
GTGTCGCCCTTATTCCCTTTTTTGCGGCATTTTGCCTTCCTGTTTTTGCTCACCCAGAAACGCTGGTGAA
AGTAAAAGATGCTGAAGATCAGTTGGGTGCACGAGTGGGTTACATCGAACTGGATCTCAACAGCGGTAAG
ATCCTTGAGAGTTTTCGCCCCGAAGAACGTTTTCCAATGATGAGCACTTTTAAAGTTCTGCTATGTGGCG
CGGTATTATCCCGTATTGACGCCGGGCAAGAGCAACTCGGTCGCCGCATACACTATTCTCAGAATGACTT
GGTTGAGTACTCACCAGTCACAGAAAAGCATCTTACGGATGGCATGACAGTAAGAGAATTATGCAGTGCT
GCCATAACCATGAGTGATAACACTGCGGCCAACTTACTTCTGACAACGATCGGAGGACCGAAGGAGCTAA
CCGCTTTTTTGCACAACATGGGGGATCATGTAACTCGCCTTGATCGTTGGGAACCGGAGCTGAATGAAGC
CATACCAAACGACGAGCGTGACACCACGATGCCTGTAGCAATGGCAACAACGTTGCGCAAACTATTAACT
GGCGAACTACTTACTCTAGCTTCCCGGCAACAATTAATAGACTGGATGGAGGCGGATAAAGTTGCAGGAC
CACTTCTGCGCTCGGCCCTTCCGGCTGGCTGGTTTATTGCTGATAAATCTGGAGCCGGTGAGCGTGGGTC
CCGCGGTATCATTGCAGCACTGGGGCCAGATGGTAAGCCCTCCCGTATCGTAGTTATCTACACGACGGGG
AGTCAGGCAACTATGGATGAACGAAATAGACAGATCGCTGAGATAGGTGCCTCACTGATTAAGCATTGGT
AACTGTCAGACCAAGTTTACTCATATATACTTTAGATTGATTTAAAACTTCATTTTTAATTTAAAAGGAT
CTAGGTGAAGATCCTTTTTGATAATCGCGGCCGCCTACCAACCTCAGTAATACGAAACGGATTGACCTGC
TCCTCTCGCCGAAGAAGTCCCTGGAATAGTAAAAACTGCCCAACGCACGATTGCCTTATCTGTAGACACG
GTCCTGTGACTGAACTCTCCCGACGAAATAGAATACGGCATGTACGATCGGATGGACTGCTGCAGGTGTA
CTAGTTCCTCGTCTCAGGAGCAGCTGAGACCTATAAACGCAGAAAGGCCCACCCGAAGGTGAGCCAGTGT
GACTCTAGTAGAGAGCGTTCACCGACAAACAACAGATAAAACGAAAGGCCCAGTCTTTCGACTGAGCCTT
TCGTTTTATTTGATGCCTGGTCATTTGTACAGTTCATCCATACCATGCGTGATGCCCGCTGCGGTTACGA
ACTCCAGCAGAACCATATGATCGCGTTTCTCGTTCGGATCTTTAGACAGAACGCTTTGCGTGCTCAGATA
GTGATTGTCTGGCAGCAGAACAGGACCATCACCGATTGGAGTGTTTTGCTGGTAGTGATCAGCCAGCTGC
ACGCTGCCATCCTCCACGTTGTGGCGAATTTTAAAATTCGCTTTAATGCCATTTTTTTGTTTATCGGCGG
TG
